>Addgene plasmid #143594 | TFORF2625 | addgene full sequence | sequence record 400476 | Addgene NGS Result
TTAATGTAGTCTTATGCAATACTCTTGTAGTCTTGCAACATGGTAACGATGAGTTAGCAACATGCCTTAC
AAGGAGAGAAAAAGCACCGTGCATGCCGATTGGTGGAAGTAAGGTGGTACGATCGTGCCTTATTAGGAAG
GCAACAGACGGGTCTGACATGGATTGGACGAACCACTGAATTGCCGCATTGCAGAGATATTGTATTTAAG
TGCCTAGCTCGATACATAAACGGGTCTCTCTGGTTAGACCAGATCTGAGCCTGGGAGCTCTCTGGCTAAC
TAGGGAACCCACTGCTTAAGCCTCAATAAAGCTTGCCTTGAGTGCTTCAAGTAGTGTGTGCCCGTCTGTT
GTGTGACTCTGGTAACTAGAGATCCCTCAGACCCTTTTAGTCAGTGTGGAAAATCTCTAGCAGTGGCGCC
CGAACAGGGACTTGAAAGCGAAAGGGAAACCAGAGGAGCTCTCTCGACGCAGGACTCGGCTTGCTGAAGC
GCGCACGGCAAGAGGCGAGGGGCGGCGACTGGTGAGTACGCCAAAAATTTTGACTAGCGGAGGCTAGAAG
GAGAGAGATGGGTGCGAGAGCGTCAGTATTAAGCGGGGGAGAATTAGATCGCGATGGGAAAAAATTCGGT
TAAGGCCAGGGGGAAAGAAAAAATATAAATTAAAACATATAGTATGGGCAAGCAGGGAGCTAGAACGATT
CGCAGTTAATCCTGGCCTGTTAGAAACATCAGAAGGCTGTAGACAAATACTGGGACAGCTACAACCATCC
CTTCAGACAGGATCAGAAGAACTTAGATCATTATATAATACAGTAGCAACCCTCTATTGTGTGCATCAAA
GGATAGAGATAAAAGACACCAAGGAAGCTTTAGACAAGATAGAGGAAGAGCAAAACAAAAGTAAGACCAC
CGCACAGCAAGCGGCCGCTGATCTTCAGACCTGGAGGAGGAGATATGAGGGACAATTGGAGAAGTGAATT
ATATAAATATAAAGTAGTAAAAATTGAACCATTAGGAGTAGCACCCACCAAGGCAAAGAGAAGAGTGGTG
CAGAGAGAAAAAAGAGCAGTGGGAATAGGAGCTTTGTTCCTTGGGTTCTTGGGAGCAGCAGGAAGCACTA
TGGGCGCAGCGTCAATGACGCTGACGGTACAGGCCAGACAATTATTGTCTGGTATAGTGCAGCAGCAGAA
CAATTTGCTGAGGGCTATTGAGGCGCAACAGCATCTGTTGCAACTCACAGTCTGGGGCATCAAGCAGCTC
CAGGCAAGAATCCTGGCTGTGGAAAGATACCTAAAGGATCAACAGCTCCTGGGGATTTGGGGTTGCTCTG
GAAAACTCATTTGCACCACTGCTGTGCCTTGGAATGCTAGTTGGAGTAATAAATCTCTGGAACAGATTTG
GAATCACACGACCTGGATGGAGTGGGACAGAGAAATTAACAATTACACAAGCTTAATACACTCCTTAATT
GAAGAATCGCAAAACCAGCAAGAAAAGAATGAACAAGAATTATTGGAATTAGATAAATGGGCAAGTTTGT
GGAATTGGTTTAACATAACAAATTGGCTGTGGTATATAAAATTATTCATAATGATAGTAGGAGGCTTGGT
AGGTTTAAGAATAGTTTTTGCTGTACTTTCTATAGTGAATAGAGTTAGGCAGGGATATTCACCATTATCG
TTTCAGACCCACCTCCCAACCCCGAGGGGACCCATGCATTGCATCTCAATTAGTCAGCAACCAGGTGTGG
AAAGTCCCCAGGCTCCCCAGCAGGCAGAAGTATGCAAAGCATGCGTCTCAATTAGTCAGCAACCATAGTC
CCGCCCCTAACTCCGCCCATCCCGCCCCTAACTCCGCCCAGTTCCGCCCATTCTCCGCCCCATGGCTGAC
TAATTTTTTTTATTTATGCAGAGGCCGAGGCCGCCTCGGCCTCTGAGCTATTCCAGAAGTAGTGAGGAGG
CTTTTTTGGAGGCCTAGGCTTTTGCAAAAAGCTTTCTAGAGGTACCACCGGAGCTTACCATGACCGAGTA
CAAGCCCACGGTGCGCCTCGCCACCCGCGACGACGTCCCCAGGGCCGTACGCACCCTCGCCGCCGCGTTC
GCCGACTACCCCGCCACGCGCCACACCGTCGATCCGGACCGCCACATCGAGCGGGTCACCGAGCTGCAAG
AACTCTTCCTCACGCGCGTCGGGCTCGACATCGGCAAGGTGTGGGTCGCGGACGACGGCGCCGCCGTGGC
GGTCTGGACCACGCCGGAGAGCGTCGAAGCGGGGGCGGTGTTCGCCGAGATCGGCCCGCGCATGGCCGAG
TTGAGCGGTTCCCGGCTGGCCGCGCAGCAACAGATGGAAGGCCTCCTGGCGCCGCACCGGCCCAAGGAGC
CCGCGTGGTTCCTGGCCACCGTCGGCGTCTCGCCCGACCACCAGGGCAAGGGTCTGGGCAGCGCCGTCGT
GCTCCCCGGAGTGGAGGCGGCCGAGCGCGCCGGGGTGCCCGCCTTCCTGGAGACCTCCGCGCCCCGCAAC
CTCCCCTTCTACGAGCGGCTCGGCTTCACCGTCACCGCCGACGTCGAGGTGCCCGAAGGACCGCGCACCT
GGTGCATGACCCGCAAGCCCGGTGCCAGTTAACGAATTCTAGATCTTGAGACAAATGGCAGTATTCATCC
ACAATTTTAAAAGAAAAGGGGGGATTGGGGGGTACAGTGCAGGGGAAAGAATAGTAGACATAATAGCAAC
AGACATACAAACTAAAGAATTACAAAAACAAATTACAAAAATTCAAAATTTTCGGGTTTATTACAGGGAC
AGCAGAGATCCACTTTGGCGCCGGCTCGAGGCCTGCAGGTGCAAAGATGGATAAAGTTTTAAACAGAGAG
GAATCTTTGCAGCTAATGGACCTTCTAGGTCTTGAAAGGAGTGGGAATTGGCTCCGGTGCCCGTCAGTGG
GCAGAGCGCACATCGCCCACAGTCCCCGAGAAGTTGGGGGGAGGGGTCGGCAATTGAACCGGTGCCTAGA
GAAGGTGGCGCGGGGTAAACTGGGAAAGTGATGTCGTGTACTGGCTCCGCCTTTTTCCCGAGGGTGGGGG
AGAACCGTATATAAGTGCAGTAGTCGCCGTGAACGTTCTTTTTCGCAACGGGTTTGCCGCCAGAACACAG
GTAAGTGCCGTGTGTGGTTCCCGCGGGCCTGGCCTCTTTACGGGTTATGGCCCTTGCGTGCCTTGAATTA
CTTCCACCTGGCTGCAGTACGTGATTCTTGATCCCGAGCTTCGGGTTGGAAGTGGGTGGGAGAGTTCGAG
GCCTTGCGCTTAAGGAGCCCCTTCGCCTCGTGCTTGAGTTGAGGCCTGGCCTGGGCGCTGGGGCCGCCGC
GTGCGAATCTGGTGGCACCTTCGCGCCTGTCTCGCTGCTTTCGATAAGTCTCTAGCCATTTAAAATTTTT
GATGACCTGCTGCGACGCTTTTTTTCTGGCAAGATAGTCTTGTAAATGCGGGCCAAGATCTGCACACTGG
TATTTCGGTTTTTGGGGCCGCGGGCGGCGACGGGGCCCGTGCGTCCCAGCGCACATGTTCGGCGAGGCGG
GGCCTGCGAGCGCGGCCACCGAGAATCGGACGGGGGTAGTCTCAAGCTGGCCGGCCTGCTCTGGTGCCTG
GCCTCGCGCCGCCGTGTATCGCCCCGCCCTGGGCGGCAAGGCTGGCCCGGTCGGCACCAGTTGCGTGAGC
GGAAAGATGGCCGCTTCCCGGCCCTGCTGCAGGGAGCTCAAAATGGAGGACGCGGCGCTCGGGAGAGCGG
GCGGGTGAGTCACCCACACAAAGGAAAAGGGCCTTTCCGTCCTCAGCCGTCGCTTCATGTGACTCCACGG
AGTACCGGGCGCCGTCCAGGCACCTCGATTAGTTCTCGAGCTTTTGGAGTACGTCGTCTTTAGGTTGGGG
GGAGGGGTTTTATGCGATGGAGTTTCCCCACACTGAGTGGGTGGAGACTGAAGTTAGGCCAGCTTGGCAC
TTGATGTAATTCTCCTTGGAATTTGCCCTTTTTGAGTTTGGATCTTGGTTCATTCTCAAGCCTCAGACAG
TGGTTCAAAGTTTTTTTCTTCCATTTCAGGTGTCGTGAGGCTAGCACCGCCACCATGGCCGCCTCGCCGG
GCTCGGGCAGCGCCAACCCGCGGAAGTTCAGTGAGAAGATCGCGCTGCACACGCAGAGACAGGCCGAGGA
GACGCGGGCCTTCGAGCAGCTCATGACCGACCTCACCCTGTCGCGGGTTCAATTTCAGAAGCTTCAGCAA
CTGCGCCTTACACAGTACCATGGAGGATCCTTACCAAATGTGAGCCAGCTGCGGAGCAGTGCGTCAGAGT
TTCAGCCGTCATTTCACCAAGCTGATAATGTTCGGGGAACCCGCCATCACGGGCTGGTGGAGAGGCCATC
CAGGAACCGCTTCCACCCCCTCCACCGAAGGTCTGGGGACAAGCCAGGGCGACAATTTGATGGTAGTGCT
TTTGGAGCCAATTATTCCTCACAGCCTCTGGATGAGAGTTGGCCAAGGCAGCAGCCTCCTTGGAAAGACG
AAAAGCATCCTGGGTTCAGGCTGACATCTGCACTTAACAGGACCAATTCTGATTCTGCTCTTCACACGAG
TGCTCTGAGTACCAAGCCCCAGGACCCCTATGGAGGAGGGGGCCAGTCGGCCTGGCCTGCCCCATACATG
GGTTTCTGTGATGGTGAGAATAATGGACATGGGGAAGTAGCATCTTTCCCTGGCCCATTGAAAGAAGAGA
ATCTGTTAAATGTTCCGAAGCCACTGCCAAAACAACTGTGGGAGACCAAGGAGATTCAGTCCCTGTCAGG
ACGCCCTCGATCCTGTGATGTTGGAGGTGGCAATGCTTTTCCACATAATGGTCAAAACCTAGGCCTCTCA
CCCTTCTTGGGGACCTTGAACACTGGAGGGTCATTGCCAGATCTAACCAACCTCCACTACTCGACACCCC
TGCCAGCCTCCCTGGACACCACCGACCACCACTTTGGCAGTATGAGTGTGGGGAATAGTGTGAACAACAT
CCCAGCTGCTATGACCCACCTGGGTATAAGAAGCTCCTCTGGTCTCCAGAGTTCTCGGAGTAACCCCTCC
ATCCAAGCCACGCTCAATAAGACTGTGCTTTCCTCTTCCTTAAATAACCACCCACAGACATCTGTTCCCA
ACGCATCTGCTCTTCACCCTTCGCTCCGTCTGTTTTCCCTTAGCAACCCATCTCTTTCCACCACAAACCT
GAGCGGCCCGTCTCGGCGTCGGCAGCCTCCCGTCAGCCCTCTCACGCTTTCTCCTGGCCCTGAAGCACAT
CAAGGTTTCAGCAGACAGCTGTCTTCAACCAGCCCACTGGCCCCATATCCTACCTCCCAGATGGTGTCCT
CAGACCGAAGCCAACTTTCCTTTCTGCCCACAGAAGCTCAAGCCCAGGTGTCGCCGCCACCCCCTTACCC
TGCACCCCAGGAGCTCACCCAGCCCCTCCTGCAGCAGCCCCGCGCCCCTGAGGCCCCTGCCCAGCAGCCC
CAGGCAGCCTCCTCACTGCCACAGTCAGACTTTCAGCTTCTCCCGGCCCAGGGCTCATCTTTGACCAACT
TCTTCCCAGATGTGGGTTTTGACCAGCAGTCCATGAGGCCAGGCCCTGCCTTTCCTCAACAGGTGCCTCT
GGTGCAACAAGGTTCCCGAGAACTGCAGGACTCTTTTCATTTGAGACCAAGCCCGTATTCCAACTGCGGG
AGTCTCCCGAACACCATCCTGCCAGAAGACTCCAGCACCAGCCTGTTCAAAGACCTCAACAGTGCGCTGG
CAGGCCTGCCTGAGGTCAGCCTGAACGTGGACACTCCATTTCCACTGGAAGAGGAGCTGCAGATTGAACC
CCTGAGCCTGGACGGACTCAACATGTTAAGTGACTCCAGCATGGGCCTGCTGGACCCCTCTGTTGAAGAG
ACGTTTCGAGCTGACAGACTGTAGTAATGAACTAGTCCGTAACTTGAAAGTATTTCGATTTCTTGGCTTT
ATATATCTTGTGGAAAGGACGAAAGTTTGTTCAGGCATATTCGGCGACGCGTTAAGTCGACAATCAACCT
CTGGATTACAAAATTTGTGAAAGATTGACTGGTATTCTTAACTATGTTGCTCCTTTTACGCTATGTGGAT
ACGCTGCTTTAATGCCTTTGTATCATGCTATTGCTTCCCGTATGGCTTTCATTTTCTCCTCCTTGTATAA
ATCCTGGTTGCTGTCTCTTTATGAGGAGTTGTGGCCCGTTGTCAGGCAACGTGGCGTGGTGTGCACTGTG
TTTGCTGACGCAACCCCCACTGGTTGGGGCATTGCCACCACCTGTCAGCTCCTTTCCGGGACTTTCGCTT
TCCCCCTCCCTATTGCCACGGCGGAACTCATCGCCGCCTGCCTTGCCCGCTGCTGGACAGGGGCTCGGCT
GTTGGGCACTGACAATTCCGTGGTGTTGTCGGGGAAATCATCGTCCTTTCCTTGGCTGCTCGCCTGTGTT
GCCACCTGGATTCTGCGCGGGACGTCCTTCTGCTACGTCCCTTCGGCCCTCAATCCAGCGGACCTTCCTT
CCCGCGGCCTGCTGCCGGCTCTGCGGCCTCTTCCGCGTCTTCGCCTTCGCCCTCAGACGAGTCGGATCTC
CCTTTGGGCCGCCTCCCCGCGTCGACTTTAAGACCAATGACTTACAAGGCAGCTGTAGATCTTAGCCACT
TTTTAAAAGAAAAGGGGGGACTGGAAGGGCTAATTCACTCCCAACGAAGACAAGATCTGCTTTTTGCTTG
TACTGGGTCTCTCTGGTTAGACCAGATCTGAGCCTGGGAGCTCTCTGGCTAACTAGGGAACCCACTGCTT
AAGCCTCAATAAAGCTTGCCTTGAGTGCTTCAAGTAGTGTGTGCCCGTCTGTTGTGTGACTCTGGTAACT
AGAGATCCCTCAGACCCTTTTAGTCAGTGTGGAAAATCTCTAGCAGTACGTATAGTAGTTCATGTCATCT
TATTATTCAGTATTTATAACTTGCAAAGAAATGAATATCAGAGAGTGAGAGGAACTTGTTTATTGCAGCT
TATAATGGTTACAAATAAAGCAATAGCATCACAAATTTCACAAATAAAGCATTTTTTTCACTGCATTCTA
GTTGTGGTTTGTCCAAACTCATCAATGTATCTTATCATGTCTGGCTCTAGCTATCCCGCCCCTAACTCCG
CCCATCCCGCCCCTAACTCCGCCCAGTTCCGCCCATTCTCCGCCCCATGGCTGACTAATTTTTTTTATTT
ATGCAGAGGCCGAGGCCGCCTCGGCCTCTGAGCTATTCCAGAAGTAGTGAGGAGGCTTTTTTGGAGGCCT
AGGGACGTACCCAATTCGCCCTATAGTGAGTCGTATTACGCGCGCTCACTGGCCGTCGTTTTACAACGTC
GTGACTGGGAAAACCCTGGCGTTACCCAACTTAATCGCCTTGCAGCACATCCCCCTTTCGCCAGCTGGCG
TAATAGCGAAGAGGCCCGCACCGATCGCCCTTCCCAACAGTTGCGCAGCCTGAATGGCGAATGGG
[124 nt withheld, positions 7556-7679]
C
[91 nt withheld, positions 7681-7771]
A
[49 nt withheld, positions 7773-7821]
CCTTTGACGTTGGAGTCCACGTTCTTT
[37 nt withheld, positions 7849-7885]
ACCCTATCTCGGTCTATTCTTTTGATTTATAAGGGATTTTGCCGATTTCGGCCTATTGGTTAAAAAATGA
GCTGATTTAACAAAAATTTAACGCGAATTTTAACAAAATATTAACGCTTACAATTTAGGTGGCACTTTTC
GGGGAAATGTGCGCGGAACCCCTATTTGTTTATTTTTCTAAATACATTCAAATATGTATCCGCTCATGAG
ACAATAACCCTGATAAATGCTTCAATAATATTGAAAAAGGAAGAGTATGAGTATTCAACATTTCCGTGTC
GCCCTTATTCCCTTTTTTGCGGCATTTTGCCTTCCTGTTTTTGCTCACCCAGAAACGCTGGTGAAAGTAA
AAGATGCTGAAGATCAGTTGGGTGCACGAGTGGGTTACATCGAACTGGATCTCAACAGCGGTAAGATCCT
TGAGAGTTTTCGCCCCGAAGAACGTTTTCCAATGATGAGCACTTTTAAAGTTCTGCTATGTGGCGCGGTA
TTATCCCGTATTGACGCCGGGCAAGAGCAACTCGGTCGCCGCATACACTATTCTCAGAATGACTTGGTTG
AGTACTCACCAGTCACAGAAAAGCATCTTACGGATGGCATGACAGTAAGAGAATTATGCAGTGCTGCCAT
AACCATGAGTGATAACACTGCGGCCAACTTACTTCTGACAACGATCGGAGGACCGAAGGAGCTAACCGCT
TTTTTGCACAACATGGGGGATCATGTAACTCGCCTTGATCGTTGGGAACCGGAGCTGAATGAAGCCATAC
CAAACGACGAGCGTGACACCACGATGCCTGTAGCAATGGCAACAACGTTGCGCAAACTATTAACTGGCGA
ACTACTTACTCTAGCTTCCCGGCAACAATTAATAGACTGGATGGAGGCGGATAAAGTTGCAGGACCACTT
CTGCGCTCGGCCCTTCCGGCTGGCTGGTTTATTGCTGATAAATCTGGAGCCGGTGAGCGTGGGTCTCGCG
GTATCATTGCAGCACTGGGGCCAGATGGTAAGCCCTCCCGTATCGTAGTTATCTACACGACGGGGAGTCA
GGCAACTATGGATGAACGAAATAGACAGATCGCTGAGATAGGTGCCTCACTGATTAAGCATTGGTAACTG
TCAGACCAAGTTTACTCATATATACTTTAGATTGATTTAAAACTTCATTTTTAATTTAAAAGGATCTAGG
TGAAGATCCTTTTTGATAATCTCATGACCAAAATCCCTTAACGTGAGTTTTCGTTCCACTGAGCGTCAGA
CCCCGTAGAAAAGATCAAAGGATCTTCTTGAGATCCTTTTTTTCTGCGCGTAATCTGCTGCTTGCAAACA
AAAAAACCACCGCTACCAGCGGTGGTTTGTTTGCCGGATCAAGAGCTACCAACTCTTTTTCCGAAGGTAA
CTGGCTTCAGCAGAGCGCAGATACCAAATACTGTTCTTCTAGTGTAGCCGTAGTTAGGCCACCACTTCAA
GAACTCTGTAGCACCGCCTACATACCTCGCTCTGCTAATCCTGTTACCAGTGGCTGCTGCCAGTGGCGAT
AAGTCGTGTCTTACCGGGTTGGACTCAAGACGATAGTTACCGGATAAGGCGCAGCGGTCGGGCTGAACGG
GGGGTTCGTGCACACAGCCCAGCTTGGAGCGAACGACCTACACCGAACTGAGATACCTACAGCGTGAGCT
ATGAGAAAGCGCCACGCTTCCCGAAGGGAGAAAGGCGGACAGGTATCCGGTAAGCGGCAGGGTCGGAACA
GGAGAGCGCACGAGGGAGCTTCCAGGGGGAAACGCCTGGTATCTTTATAGTCCTGTCGGGTTTCGCCACC
TCTGACTTGAGCGTCGATTTTTGTGATGCTCGTCAGGGGGGCGGAGCCTATGGAAAAACGCCAGCAACGC
GGCCTTTTTACGGTTCCTGGCCTTTTGCTGGCCTTTTGCTCACATGTTCTTTCCTGCGTTATCCCCTGAT
TCTGTGGATAACCGTATTACCGCCTTTGAGTGAGCTGATACCGCTCGCCGCAGCCGAACGACCGAGCGCA
GCGAGTCAGTGAGCGAGGAAGCGGAAGAGCGCCCAATACGCAAACCGCCTCTCCCCGCGCGTTGGCCGAT
TCATTAATGCAGCTGGCACGACAGGTTTCCCGACTGGAAAGCGGGCAGTGAGCGCAACGCAATTAATGTG
AGTTAGCTCACTCATTAGGCACCCCAGGCTTTACACTTTATGCTTCCGGCTCGTATGTTGTGTGGAATTG
TGAGCGGATAACAATTTCACACAGGAAACAGCTATGACCATGATTACGCCAAGCGCGCAATTAACCCTCA
CTAAAGGGAACAAAAGCTGGAGCTGCAAGC
Features (pLannotate 1.2.2; 31 found; start..end, strand, type, name):
      5..231     +  promoter       RSV promoter: Rous sarcoma virus enhancer/promoter
    232..412     +  LTR            5' LTR (truncated): truncated 5' long terminal repeat (LTR) from HIV-1
    459..584     +  misc_feature   HIV-1 Ψ: packaging signal of human immunodeficiency virus type 1
    568..931     +  CDS            HIV-1 gag (fragment): gag protein from human immunodeficiency virus 1; gag
   1077..1310    +  misc_feature   RRE: The Rev response element (RRE) of HIV-1 allows for Rev-dependent mRNA export from the nucleus to the cytoplasm.
   1687..1713    +  CDS            Rev (fragment): human immunodeficiency virus 1 (HIV-1) Rev protein; rev; enhances nuclear export of unspliced and incompletely spliced viral mRNAs
   1720..1743    +  promoter       SV40 promoter (fragment): SV40 early promoter
   1744..1815    +  promoter       SV40 promoter (fragment): SV40 enhancer and early promoter
   1839..1974    +  rep_origin     SV40 ori: SV40 origin of replication
   2020..2616    +  CDS            PuroR (fragment): puromycin N-acetyltransferase; pac from Streptomyces; confers resistance to puromycin
   2665..2782    +  misc_feature   cPPT/CTS: central polypurine tract and central termination sequence of HIV-1
   2847..2913    +  CDS            small t antigen (fragment): SV40 (simian virus 40) small t antigen
   2920..4098    +  promoter       EF-1α promoter: strong constitutive promoter for human elongation factor EF-1α
   4115..5971    +  CDS            CRTC3: CRTC3_HUMAN - Also known as TORC3. Experimental evidence at protein level: Swiss-Prot protein existence level 1. Transcriptional coactivator for CREB1 which activates transcription through both consensus and variant cAMP response element (CRE) sites. Acts as a coactivator, in the SIK/TORC signaling pathway, being active when dephosphorylated and acts independently of CREB1 'Ser-133' phosphorylation. Enhances the interaction of CREB1 with TAF4. Regulates the expression of specific CREB-activated genes such as the steroidogenic gene, StAR. Potent coactivator of PPARGC1A and inducer of mitochondr
   5987..6040    +  promoter       U6 promoter (fragment): RNA polymerase III promoter for human U6 snRNA
   6082..6670    +  misc_feature   WPRE: woodchuck hepatitis virus posttranscriptional regulatory element
   6721..6740    +  misc_feature   cPPT/CTS (fragment): central polypurine tract and central termination sequence of HIV-1
   6742..6975    +  LTR            3' LTR (ΔU3): self-inactivating 3' long terminal repeat (LTR) from HIV-1
   7053..7174    +  polyA_signal   SV40 poly(A) signal: SV40 polyadenylation signal
   7214..7349    +  rep_origin     SV40 ori: SV40 origin of replication
   7370..7388    -  promoter       T7 promoter: promoter for bacteriophage T7 RNA polymerase
   7396..7551    +  CDS            lacZα (fragment): LacZα fragment of β-galactosidase; lacZ fragment
   7556..7984    +  rep_origin     f1 ori (sequence partly withheld): f1 bacteriophage origin of replication; arrow indicates direction of (+) strand synthesis
   8037..8141    +  promoter       AmpR promoter: bla
   8142..9002    +  CDS            AmpR: β-lactamase; bla; confers resistance to ampicillin, carbenicillin, and related antibiotics
   9173..9761    +  rep_origin     ori: high-copy-number ColE1/pMB1/pBR322/pUC origin of replication
   9944..10036   +  CDS            lacI (fragment): lac repressor; lacI; The lac repressor binds to the lac operator to inhibit transcription in E. coli. This inhibition can be relieved by adding lactose or isopropyl-β-D-thiogalactopyranoside (IPTG).
  10049..10070   +  protein_bind   CAP binding site: CAP binding activates transcription in the presence of cAMP. E. coli catabolite activator protein
  10085..10115   +  promoter       lac promoter: promoter for the E. coli lac operon
  10123..10139   +  protein_bind   lac operator: The lac repressor binds to the lac operator to inhibit transcription in E. coli. This inhibition can be relieved by adding lactose or isopropyl-β-D-thiogalactopyranoside (IPTG). lac repressor encoded by lacI
  10184..10202   +  promoter       T3 promoter: promoter for bacteriophage T3 RNA polymerase
