[The description below was written by a language model from this plasmid's Addgene catalogue record and pLannotate feature annotations shown in this document.]
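Description:
TFORF2625 is a third-generation-style, self-inactivating lentiviral expression plasmid built on the pLX_TRC317 backbone and carrying the human CRTC3 open reading frame (also called TORC3). It belongs to a barcoded transcription factor ORF collection. In bacteria it is maintained through a high-copy ColE1/pUC-type origin and selected with ampicillin via the β-lactamase gene. An f1 origin and remnants of a lac/T7/T3 cloning region are also present in the plasmid backbone. The depositor notes that the plasmid can recombine, as is common for LTR-containing vectors.

The viral portion begins with an RSV promoter fused to a truncated HIV-1 5' LTR, which drives Tat-independent production of the genomic RNA in packaging cells. This is followed by the Ψ packaging signal, a gag fragment, the Rev response element for nuclear export, and a cPPT/CTS. It ends in a ΔU3 3' LTR, which disables LTR promoter activity after integration, followed by an SV40 polyadenylation signal. Two expression units sit within this frame. An SV40 early promoter drives puromycin N-acetyltransferase for selection of transduced mammalian cells, and the EF-1α promoter drives constitutive expression of CRTC3, a CREB1 coactivator in the SIK/TORC pathway. A WPRE downstream of the ORF enhances transcript stability and expression.

The catalogue entry states that each construct carries a unique 24-bp barcode. The feature table does not annotate it, although a short unannotated stretch and a small U6-like fragment lie between the ORF and the WPRE. The barcode allows the overexpressed factor to be identified in pooled overexpression screens, such as those for directed cell differentiation.
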