Addgene plasmid #143594: TFORF2625
Purpose: Lentiviral vector for overexpressing transcription factor ORFs with unique 24-bp barcodes. Barcodes facilitate identification of transcription factors in pooled screens.
Depositing lab: Feng Zhang. Depositing organization: Broad Institute. Publication: A transcription factor atlas of directed differentiation. Joung J, Ma S, Tay T, Geiger-Schuller KR, Kirchgatterer PC, Verdine VK, Guo B, Arias-Garcia MA, Allen WE, Singh A, Kuksenko O, Abudayyeh OO, Gootenberg JS, Fu Z, Macrae RK, Buenrostro JD, Regev A, Zhang F. Cell. 2023 Jan 5;186(1):209-229.e26. doi: 10.1016/j.cell.2022.11.026. PubMed 36608654.
Backbone
  Vector backbone: pLX_TRC317
  Backbone manufacturer: Broad Institute Genetic Perturbation Platform
  Backbone size w/o insert (bp): 8264
  Vector type: Mammalian Expression, Lentiviral
  Selectable markers: Puromycin
Growth in bacteria
  Bacterial resistance: Ampicillin, 100 μg/mL
  Growth temperature: 37°C
  Growth strain: NEB Stable
  Copy number: High Copy
Gene/Insert
  Gene/Insert name: CRTC3
  Species: H. sapiens (human)
  Insert size (bp): 1961
  Entrez Gene: CRTC3 (a.k.a. TORC-3, TORC3)
  Promoter: EF1a
  Cloning method: Unknown
  Sequencing primers: 5′ GGGTGGAGACTGAAGTTAGGCCAG; 3′ CACATAGCGTAAAAGGAGCAACATAG
Terms and licenses: Academic/Nonprofit Terms; Industry Terms: Not Available to Industry
Depositor comments: NM_022769,ENST00000268184 . The transcription factor ORF portion of this plasmid was synthesized by Genewiz. Please test multiple small colonies in case of plasmid recombination. To make this collection available in a timely manner, a portion of this collection was not fully sequenced by Addgene. If an Addgene verified full plasmid sequence is not available, please contact us prior to placing an order to request the full sequence.
How to cite: TFORF2625 was a gift from Feng Zhang (Addgene plasmid # 143594 ; http://n2t.net/addgene:143594 ; RRID:Addgene_143594)
