>Addgene plasmid #143594 | TFORF2625 | depositor partial sequence | sequence record 282912 | Insert
ACCGCCACCATGGCCGCCTCGCCGGGCTCGGGCAGCGCCAACCCGCGGAAGTTCAGTGAGAAGATCGCGC
TGCACACGCAGAGACAGGCCGAGGAGACGCGGGCCTTCGAGCAGCTCATGACCGACCTCACCCTGTCGCG
GGTTCAATTTCAGAAGCTTCAGCAACTGCGCCTTACACAGTACCATGGAGGATCCTTACCAAATGTGAGC
CAGCTGCGGAGCAGTGCGTCAGAGTTTCAGCCGTCATTTCACCAAGCTGATAATGTTCGGGGAACCCGCC
ATCACGGGCTGGTGGAGAGGCCATCCAGGAACCGCTTCCACCCCCTCCACCGAAGGTCTGGGGACAAGCC
AGGGCGACAATTTGATGGTAGTGCTTTTGGAGCCAATTATTCCTCACAGCCTCTGGATGAGAGTTGGCCA
AGGCAGCAGCCTCCTTGGAAAGACGAAAAGCATCCTGGGTTCAGGCTGACATCTGCACTTAACAGGACCA
ATTCTGATTCTGCTCTTCACACGAGTGCTCTGAGTACCAAGCCCCAGGACCCCTATGGAGGAGGGGGCCA
GTCGGCCTGGCCTGCCCCATACATGGGTTTCTGTGATGGTGAGAATAATGGACATGGGGAAGTAGCATCT
TTCCCTGGCCCATTGAAAGAAGAGAATCTGTTAAATGTTCCGAAGCCACTGCCAAAACAACTGTGGGAGA
CCAAGGAGATTCAGTCCCTGTCAGGACGCCCTCGATCCTGTGATGTTGGAGGTGGCAATGCTTTTCCACA
TAATGGTCAAAACCTAGGCCTCTCACCCTTCTTGGGGACCTTGAACACTGGAGGGTCATTGCCAGATCTA
ACCAACCTCCACTACTCGACACCCCTGCCAGCCTCCCTGGACACCACCGACCACCACTTTGGCAGTATGA
GTGTGGGGAATAGTGTGAACAACATCCCAGCTGCTATGACCCACCTGGGTATAAGAAGCTCCTCTGGTCT
CCAGAGTTCTCGGAGTAACCCCTCCATCCAAGCCACGCTCAATAAGACTGTGCTTTCCTCTTCCTTAAAT
AACCACCCACAGACATCTGTTCCCAACGCATCTGCTCTTCACCCTTCGCTCCGTCTGTTTTCCCTTAGCA
ACCCATCTCTTTCCACCACAAACCTGAGCGGCCCGTCTCGGCGTCGGCAGCCTCCCGTCAGCCCTCTCAC
GCTTTCTCCTGGCCCTGAAGCACATCAAGGTTTCAGCAGACAGCTGTCTTCAACCAGCCCACTGGCCCCA
TATCCTACCTCCCAGATGGTGTCCTCAGACCGAAGCCAACTTTCCTTTCTGCCCACAGAAGCTCAAGCCC
AGGTGTCGCCGCCACCCCCTTACCCTGCACCCCAGGAGCTCACCCAGCCCCTCCTGCAGCAGCCCCGCGC
CCCTGAGGCCCCTGCCCAGCAGCCCCAGGCAGCCTCCTCACTGCCACAGTCAGACTTTCAGCTTCTCCCG
GCCCAGGGCTCATCTTTGACCAACTTCTTCCCAGATGTGGGTTTTGACCAGCAGTCCATGAGGCCAGGCC
CTGCCTTTCCTCAACAGGTGCCTCTGGTGCAACAAGGTTCCCGAGAACTGCAGGACTCTTTTCATTTGAG
ACCAAGCCCGTATTCCAACTGCGGGAGTCTCCCGAACACCATCCTGCCAGAAGACTCCAGCACCAGCCTG
TTCAAAGACCTCAACAGTGCGCTGGCAGGCCTGCCTGAGGTCAGCCTGAACGTGGACACTCCATTTCCAC
TGGAAGAGGAGCTGCAGATTGAACCCCTGAGCCTGGACGGACTCAACATGTTAAGTGACTCCAGCATGGG
CCTGCTGGACCCCTCTGTTGAAGAGACGTTTCGAGCTGACAGACTGTAGTAATGAACTAGTCCGTAACTT
GAAAGTATTTCGATTTCTTGGCTTTATATATCTTGTGGAAAGGACGAAAGTTTGTTCAGGCATATTCGGC
G
