>Addgene plasmid #143594 | TFORF2625 | depositor partial sequence | sequence record 282913 | Barcode
AAGTTTGTTCAGGCATATTCGGCG
